>Addgene plasmid #86837 | pCSW24 | addgene full sequence | sequence record 172855 | Addgene NGS Result
TCCCGCCATTCAGAGAAGAAACCAATTGTCCATATTGCATCAGACATTGCCGTCACTGCGTCTTTTACTG
GCTCTTCTCGCTAACCAAACCGGTAACCCCGCTTATTAAAAGCATTCTGTAACAAAGCGGGACCAAAGCC
ATGACAAAAACGCGTAACAAAAGTGTCTATAATCACGGCAGAAAAGTCCACATTGATTATTTGCACGGCG
TCACACTTTGCTATGCCATAGCATTTTTATCCATAAGATTAGCGGATCCTACCTGACGCTTTTTATCGCA
ACTCTCTACTGTTTCTCCATACCCGTTTTTTTGGGCTAGCAGGAGGAATTCACCATGACTAAATATAACA
AATCAGAAATTATGAAAAACGCTTGGGCAATGTTTAACAGCTACGAATGGGATGTTGAAAATTTTAAATT
TGTATCAGCAGAAAATAAAACATTTTCAAATTGCCTAAAAGAAGCGTGGGCAGAAGAAAAAGAATATGTT
GAACGCAAAGCAAAAGAAACGGCAGAAGCTCCAAGATCTGAAGAAGCAAAAGCTTGGGACTGGGCTTGTC
GTAAATTAAATGTCAATGATTTACAAAACATTGACGCAACAGACAAAGTATTTTACGTTGTTGACATGCA
AAAAGAAATGTGGACTTCCAACGTCTGGGCACAAGCTATCAAAGCTGTGGAACTTTATGTGAAATTAGGT
TTGGCATAAGAACTCAGAAGTGAAACGCCGTAGCGCCGATGGTAGTGTGGGGTCTCCCCATGCGAGAGTA
GGGAACTGCCAGGCATCAAATAAAACGAAAGGCTCAGTCGAAAGACTGGGCCTTTCGTTTTATCTGTTGT
TTGTCGGTGAACGCTCTCCTGAGTAGGACAAATCCGCCGGGAGCGGATTTGAACGTTGCGAAGCAACGGC
CCGGAGGGTGGCGGGCAGGACGCCCGCCATAAACTGCCAGGCATCAAATTAAGCAGAAGGCCATCCTGAC
GGATGGCCTTTTTGCGTTTCTACAAACTCTTTTGTTTATTTTTCTAAATACATTCAAATATGTATCCGCT
CATGAGACAATAACCCTGATAAATGCTTCAATAATATTGAAAAAGGAAGAGTATGAGTATTCAACATTTC
CGTGTCGCCCTTATTCCCTTTTTTGCGGCATTTTGCCTTCCTGTTTTTGCTCACCCAGAAACGCTGGTGA
AAGTAAAAGATGCTGAAGATCAGTTGGGTGCACGAGTGGGTTACATCGAACTGGATCTCAACAGCGGTAA
GATCCTTGAGAGTTTTCGCCCCGAAGAACGTTTTCCAATGATGAGCACTTTTAAAGTTCTGCTATGTGGC
GCGGTATTATCCCGTGTTGACGCCGGGCAAGAGCAACTCGGTCGCCGCATACACTATTCTCAGAATGACT
TGGTTGAGTACTCACCAGTCACAGAAAAGCATCTTACGGATGGCATGACAGTAAGAGAATTATGCAGTGC
TGCCATAACCATGAGTGATAACACTGCGGCCAACTTACTTCTGACAACGATCGGAGGACCGAAGGAGCTA
ACCGCTTTTTTGCACAACATGGGGGATCATGTAACTCGCCTTGATCGTTGGGAACCGGAGCTGAATGAAG
CCATACCAAACGACGAGCGTGACACCACGATGCCTGTAGCAATGGCAACAACGTTGCGCAAACTATTAAC
TGGCGAACTACTTACTCTAGCTTCCCGGCAACAATTAATAGACTGGATGGAGGCGGATAAAGTTGCAGGA
CCACTTCTGCGCTCGGCCCTTCCGGCTGGCTGGTTTATTGCTGATAAATCTGGAGCCGGTGAGCGTGGGT
CTCGCGGTATCATTGCAGCACTGGGGCCAGATGGTAAGCCCTCCCGTATCGTAGTTATCTACACGACGGG
GAGTCAGGCAACTATGGATGAACGAAATAGACAGATCGCTGAGATAGGTGCCTCACTGATTAAGCATTGG
TAACTGTCAGACCAAGTTTACTCATATATACTTTAGATTGATT
[125 nt withheld, positions 2004-2128]
C
[141 nt withheld, positions 2130-2270]
CCTTTGACGTTGGAGTCCACGTTCTTT
[37 nt withheld, positions 2298-2334]
ACCCTATCTCGGGCTATTCTTTTGATTTATAAGGGATTTTGCCGATTTCGGCCTATTGGTTAAAAAATGA
GCTGATTTAACAAAAATTTAACGCGAATTTTAACAAAATATTAACGTTTACAATTTAAAAGGATCTAGGT
GAAGATCCTTTTTGATAATCTCATGACCAAAATCCCTTAACGTGAGTTTTCGTTCCACTGAGCGTCAGAC
CCCGTAGAAAAGATCAAAGGATCTTCTTGAGATCCTTTTTTTCTGCGCGTAATCTGCTGCTTGCAAACAA
AAAAACCACCGCTACCAGCGGTGGTTTGTTTGCCGGATCAAGAGCTACCAACTCTTTTTCCGAAGGTAAC
TGGCTTCAGCAGAGCGCAGATACCAAATACTGTCCTTCTAGTGTAGCCGTAGTTAGGCCACCACTTCAAG
AACTCTGTAGCACCGCCTACATACCTCGCTCTGCTAATCCTGTTACCAGTGGCTGCTGCCAGTGGCGATA
AGTCGTGTCTTACCGGGTTGGACTCAAGACGATAGTTACCGGATAAGGCGCAGCGGTCGGGCTGAACGGG
GGGTTCGTGCACACAGCCCAGCTTGGAGCGAACGACCTACACCGAACTGAGATACCTACAGCGTGAGCTA
TGAGAAAGCGCCACGCTTCCCGAAGGGAGAAAGGCGGACAGGTATCCGGTAAGCGGCAGGGTCGGAACAG
GAGAGCGCACGAGGGAGCTTCCAGGGGGAAACGCCTGGTATCTTTATAGTCCTGTCGGGTTTCGCCACCT
CTGACTTGAGCGTCGATTTTTGTGATGCTCGTCAGGGGGGCGGAGCCTATGGAAAAACGCCAGCAACGCG
GCCTTTTTACGGTTCCTGGCCTTTTGCTGGCCTTTTGCTCACATGTTCTTTCCTGCGTTATCCCCTGATT
CTGTGGATAACCGTATTACCGCCTTTGAGTGAGCTGATACCGCTCGCCGCAGCCGAACGACCGAGCGCAG
CGAGTCAGTGAGCGAGGAAGCGGAAGAGCGCCTGATGCGGTATTTTCTCCTTACGCATCTGTGCGGTATT
TCACACCGCATAGGGTCATGGCTGCGCCCCGACACCCGCCAACACCCGCTGACGCGCCCTGACGGGCTTG
TCTGCTCCCGGCATCCGCTTACAGACAAGCTGTGACCGTCTCCGGGAGCTGCATGTGTCAGAGGTTTTCA
CCGTCATCACCGAAACGCGCGAGGCAGAAGGAGATGGCGCCCAACAGTCCCCCGGCCACGGGGCCTGCCA
CCATACCCACGCCGAAACAAGCGCTCATGAGCCCGAAGTGGCGAGCCCGATCTTCCCCATCGGTGATGTC
GGCGATATAGGCGCCAGCAACCGCACCTGTGGCGCCGGTGATGCCGGCCACGATGCGTCCGGCGTAGAGG
ATCTGCTCATGTTTGACAGCTTATCATCGATGCATAATGTGCCTGTCAAATGGACGAAGCAGGGATTCTG
CAAACCCTATGCTACTCCGTCAAGCCGTCAATTGTCTGATTCGTTACCAATTATGACAACTTGACGGCTA
CATCATTCACTTTTTCTTCACAACCGGCACGGAACTCGCTCGGGCTGGCCCCGGTGCATTTTTTAAATAC
CCGCGAGAAATAGAGTTGATCGTCAAAACCAACATTGCGACCGACGGTGGCGATAGGCATCCGGGTGGTG
CTCAAAAGCAGCTTCGCCTGGCTGATACGTTGGTCCTCGCGCCAGCTTAAGACGCTAATCCCTAACTGCT
GGCGGAAAAGATGTGACAGACGCGACGGCGACAAGCAAACATGCTGTGCGACGCTGGCGATATCAAAATT
GCTGTCTGCCAGGTGATCGCTGATGTACTGACAAGCCTCGCGTACCCGATTATCCATCGGTGGATGGAGC
GACTCGTTAATCGCTTCCATGCGCCGCAGTAACAATTGCTCAAGCAGATTTATCGCCAGCAGCTCCGAAT
AGCGCCCTTCCCCTTGCCCGGCGTTAATGATTTGCCCAAACAGGTCGCTGAAATGCGGCTGGTGCGCTTC
ATCCGGGCGAAAGAACCCCGTATTGGCAAATATTGACGGCCAGTTAAGCCATTCATGCCAGTAGGCGCGC
GGACGAAAGTAAACCCACTGGTGATACCATTCGCGAGCCTCCGGATGACGACCGTAGTGATGAATCTCTC
CTGGCGGGAACAGCAAAATATCACCCGGTCGGCAAACAAATTCTCGTCCCTGATTTTTCACCACCCCCTG
ACCGCGAATGGTGAGATTGAGAATATAACCTTTCATTCCCAGCGGTCGGTCGATAAAAAAATCGAGATAA
CCGTTGGCCTCAATCGGCGTTAAACCCGCCACCAGATGGGCATTAAACGAGTATCCCGGCAGCAGGGGAT
CATTTTGCGCTTCAGCCATACTTTTCATAC
Features (pLannotate 1.2.2; 12 found; start..end, strand, type, name):
     16..300     +  promoter       araBAD promoter: araBAD; promoter of the L-arabinose operon of E. coli; the araC regulatory gene is transcribed in the opposite direction (Guzman et al., 1995)
    787..873     +  terminator     rrnB T1 terminator: Escherichia coli rrnB; transcription terminator T1 from the E. coli rrnB gene
    965..992     +  terminator     rrnB T2 terminator: transcription terminator T2 from the E. coli rrnB gene
   1011..1102    +  promoter       AmpR promoter: bla
   1103..1963    +  CDS            AmpR: β-lactamase; bla; confers resistance to ampicillin, carbenicillin, and related antibiotics
   2005..2385    +  rep_origin     M13 ori (sequence partly withheld): M13 bacteriophage origin of replication; arrow indicates direction of (+) strand synthesis
   2571..3159    +  rep_origin     ori: high-copy-number ColE1/pMB1/pBR322/pUC origin of replication
   3345..3396    -  misc_feature   bom (fragment): basis of mobility region from pBR322
   3512..3551    -  CDS            rop (fragment): Rop protein, which maintains plasmids at low copy number; rop
   3552..3737    -  CDS            TcR (fragment): tetracycline efflux protein; tet; confers resistance to tetracycline
   3747..3765    +  promoter       tet promoter (fragment): E. coli promoter for tetracycline efflux protein gene
   3855..4733    -  CDS            araC: L-arabinose regulatory protein; araC
