[The description below was written by a language model from this plasmid's Addgene catalogue record and pLannotate feature annotations shown in this document.]
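Description:
pCSW24 is a bacterial expression plasmid built on the pBAD24 backbone for arabinose-inducible production of the anti-CRISPR protein AcrIIA3 in E. coli. The acrIIA3 open reading frame (alternative locus name lmoslcc2482_0688) was inserted by Gibson assembly downstream of the araBAD promoter. The automated annotation does not label the insert itself, but the unannotated gap between the promoter and the rrnB T1 and T2 transcription terminators is where it would be expected to lie. The araC regulator gene is carried on the plasmid and transcribed divergently from the promoter. AraC keeps expression low in the absence of L-arabinose and activates it when the sugar is added, giving titratable control of the inhibitor. The record lists Streptococcus pyogenes as the species, although the locus-style alternative name suggests a different source organism. The record does not resolve this, and no epitope or purification tags are annotated.

Propagation relies on a ColE1/pMB1-family origin, and selection uses the β-lactamase gene (AmpR) with its own promoter, conferring ampicillin resistance. The catalogue describes the plasmid as low copy, whereas the annotation tool labels the origin generically as high copy. An M13 phage origin is also present, which allows single-stranded DNA production with helper phage. Short fragments of bom, rop, the tetracycline resistance gene and its promoter are nonfunctional remnants of the pBR322 lineage of the backbone. Given the stated purpose and the associated work on phage proteins that inhibit CRISPR-Cas9, the construct is suited to expressing AcrIIA3 in bacteria to test or exploit its inhibition of Cas9 activity.
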