Addgene plasmid #86837: pCSW24
Purpose: bacterial expression of AcrIIA3
Depositing lab: Joseph Bondy-Denomy. Depositing organization: University of California, San Francisco (UCSF). Publication: Inhibition of CRISPR-Cas9 with Bacteriophage Proteins. Rauch BJ, Silvis MR, Hultquist JF, Waters CS, McGregor MJ, Krogan NJ, Bondy-Denomy J. Cell. 2016 Dec 22. pii: S0092-8674(16)31683-X. doi: 10.1016/j.cell.2016.12.009. PubMed 28041849.
Backbone
  Vector backbone: pBAD24
  Vector type: Bacterial Expression
Growth in bacteria
  Bacterial resistance: Ampicillin, 100 μg/mL
  Growth temperature: 37°C
  Growth strain: DH5alpha
  Copy number: Low Copy
Gene/Insert
  Gene/Insert name: acrIIA3 (alt name: lmoslcc2482_0688)
  Species: Streptococcus pyogenes
  Promoter: araBAD
  Cloning method: Gibson Cloning
  Sequencing primers: 5′ pBAD-F; 3′ pBAD-R
Terms and licenses: Academic/Nonprofit Terms; Industry Terms: Not Available to Industry
How to cite: pCSW24 was a gift from Joseph Bondy-Denomy (Addgene plasmid # 86837 ; http://n2t.net/addgene:86837 ; RRID:Addgene_86837)
